Addgene plasmid #174810: pET28_6xHis-PARP1-ART
Purpose: Bacterial expression of isolated PARP1 ART subdomain
Depositing lab: Joan Conaway. Depositing organization: Stowers Institute for Medical Research. Publication: Multiple roles for PARP1 in ALC1-dependent nucleosome remodeling. Ooi SK, Sato S, Tomomori-Sato C, Zhang Y, Wen Z, Banks CAS, Washburn MP, Unruh JR, Florens L, Conaway RC, Conaway JW. Proc Natl Acad Sci U S A. 2021 Sep 7;118(36). pii: 2107277118. doi: 10.1073/pnas.2107277118. PubMed 34465625.
Backbone
  Vector backbone: pET28
  Vector type: Bacterial Expression
Growth in bacteria
  Bacterial resistance: Kanamycin, 50 μg/mL
  Growth temperature: 37°C
  Growth strain: DH5alpha
  Copy number: Low Copy
Gene/Insert
  Gene/Insert name: PARP1-ART
  Species: H. sapiens (human)
  Entrez Gene: PARP1 (a.k.a. ADPRT, ADPRT 1, ADPRT1, ARTD1, PARP, PARP-1, PARS, PPOL, Poly-PARP, pADPRT-1)
  Tag / fusion protein: 6xHis (N terminal on backbone)
  Cloning method: Gibson Cloning
Terms and licenses: Academic/Nonprofit Terms; Industry Terms: Not Available to Industry
Depositor comments: Protein residues 785-1014
How to cite: pET28_6xHis-PARP1-ART was a gift from Joan Conaway (Addgene plasmid # 174810 ; http://n2t.net/addgene:174810 ; RRID:Addgene_174810)
