[The description below was written by a language model from this plasmid's Addgene catalogue record and pLannotate feature annotations shown in this document.]
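Description:
pET28_6xHis-PARP1-ART is a bacterial expression plasmid built on the pET28 backbone for producing the isolated ADP-ribosyltransferase (ART) subdomain of human PARP1 in E. coli. The insert, introduced by Gibson cloning, encodes PARP1 residues 785-1014 according to the depositor, which agrees with the roughly 700 bp PARP1 fragment annotated in the 5,985 nt sequence. Expression is driven by a T7 promoter followed directly by a lac operator and the strong T7 gene 10 ribosome binding site, so transcription requires a host supplying T7 RNA polymerase and is held off by the plasmid-encoded lac repressor (lacI, with its own promoter) until IPTG is added. Upstream of the insert lies the backbone-derived N-terminal 6xHis tag (picked up by the automated annotation as a fragment of a composite His-containing tag), followed by a thrombin cleavage site that allows tag removal after affinity purification. A second His-tag fragment and a short T7 gene 10-related match sit downstream of the insert, ahead of the T7 terminator. These are typical pET28 remnants, and the record does not indicate whether the downstream His sequence is translated; only the N-terminal tag is listed.

The plasmid is selected with kanamycin through the aph(3')-Ia KanR gene and replicates from a pBR322-type origin accompanied by bom and rop, consistent with the low copy number recorded. An f1 origin is also present, and the short tetracycline-resistance fragments and the predicted E. coli ORF are non-functional pBR322-derived backbone remnants. The construct is intended for purifying the recombinant PARP1 catalytic subdomain, and was deposited with a study of PARP1's roles in ALC1-dependent nucleosome remodeling.
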