Features (pLannotate 1.2.2; 21 found; start..end, strand, type, name):
      1..19      +  promoter       T7 promoter: promoter for bacteriophage T7 RNA polymerase
     20..44      +  protein_bind   lac operator: The lac repressor binds to the lac operator to inhibit transcription in E. coli. This inhibition can be relieved by adding lactose or isopropyl-β-D-thiogalactopyranoside (IPTG). lac repressor encoded by lacI
     59..81      +  RBS            RBS: efficient ribosome binding site from bacteriophage T7 gene 10 (Olins and Rangwala, 1989)
    100..116     +  CDS            capTEV™ (fragment): composite tag for in vivo biotinylation, TEV protease cleavage, and 6xHis tagging
    127..144     +  CDS            thrombin site: thrombin recognition and cleavage site
    139..840     +  CDS            PARP1 (fragment): PARP1_HUMAN - Also known as ADPRT From Homo sapiens (Human).
    850..867     +  CDS            9xHis (fragment): 9xHis affinity tag
    877..926     +  CDS            SET1 (fragment): solubility-enhancement tag derived from T7 phage gene 10B
    934..981     +  terminator     T7 terminator: transcription terminator for bacteriophage T7 RNA polymerase
   1018..1446    +  rep_origin     f1 ori (sequence partly withheld): f1 bacteriophage origin of replication; arrow indicates direction of (+) strand synthesis
   1499..1556    +  promoter       AmpR promoter (fragment): bla
   1565..2380    -  CDS            KanR: aminoglycoside phosphotransferase; aph(3')-Ia; confers resistance to kanamycin in bacteria or G418 (Geneticin®) in eukaryotes
   2502..3090    +  rep_origin     ori: high-copy-number ColE1/pMB1/pBR322/pUC origin of replication
   3276..3415    -  misc_feature   bom: basis of mobility region from pBR322
   3517..3708    -  CDS            rop: Rop protein, which maintains plasmids at low copy number; rop
   3725..4105    +  CDS            YPB1_ECOLX: Protein predicted: Swiss-Prot protein existence level 4. From Escherichia coli.
   4177..4468    -  CDS            TcR (fragment): tetracycline efflux protein; tet; confers resistance to tetracycline
   4483..4504    -  protein_bind   CAP binding site: CAP binding activates transcription in the presence of cAMP. E. coli catabolite activator protein
   4517..5599    -  CDS            lacI: lac repressor; lacI; The lac repressor binds to the lac operator to inhibit transcription in E. coli. This inhibition can be relieved by adding lactose or isopropyl-β-D-thiogalactopyranoside (IPTG).
   5600..5677    -  promoter       lacI promoter: lacI
   5685..5964    -  CDS            TcR (fragment): tetracycline efflux protein; tet; confers resistance to tetracycline
>Addgene plasmid #174810 | pET28_6xHis-PARP1-ART | addgene full sequence | sequence record 343436 | Addgene NGS Result
TAATACGACTCACTATAGGGGAATTGTGAGCGGATAACAATTCCCCTCTAGAAATAATTTTGTTTAACTT
TAAGAAGGAGATATACCATGGGCAGCAGCCATCATCATCATCATCACAGCAGCGGCCTGGTGCCGCGCGG
CAGCCATATGAGCAGCAAGGATCCCATCGATGTCAACTATGAGAAGCTCAAAACTGACATTAAGGTGGTT
GACAGAGATTCTGAAGAAGCCGAGATCATCAGGAAGTATGTTAAGAACACTCATGCAACCACACACAATG
CGTATGACTTGGAAGTCATCGATATCTTTAAGATAGAGCGTGAAGGCGAATGCCAGCGTTACAAGCCCTT
TAAGCAGCTTCATAACCGAAGATTGCTGTGGCACGGGTCCAGGACCACCAACTTTGCTGGGATCCTGTCC
CAGGGTCTTCGGATAGCCCCGCCTGAAGCGCCCGTGACAGGCTACATGTTTGGTAAAGGGATCTATTTCG
CTGACATGGTCTCCAAGAGTGCCAACTACTGCCATACGTCTCAGGGAGACCCAATAGGCTTAATCCTGTT
GGGAGAAGTTGCCCTTGGAAACATGTATGAACTGAAGCACGCTTCACATATCAGCAAGTTACCCAAGGGC
AAGCACAGTGTCAAAGGTTTGGGCAAAACTACCCCTGATCCTTCAGCTAACATTAGTCTGGATGGTGTAG
ACGTTCCTCTTGGGACCGGGATTTCATCTGGTGTGAATGACACCTCTCTACTATATAACGAGTACATTGT
CTATGATATTGCTCAGGTAAATCTGAAGTATCTGCTGAAACTGAAATTCAATTTTAAGACCTCCCTGTGG
TAACTCGAGCACCACCACCACCACCACTGAGATCCGGCTGCTAACAAAGCCCGAAAGGAAGCTGAGTTGG
CTGCTGCCACCGCTGAGCAATAACTAGCATAACCCCTTGGGGCCTCTAAACGGGTCTTGAGGGGTTTTTT
GCTGAAAGGAGGAACTATATCCGGATTGGCGAATGGG
[124 nt withheld, positions 1018-1141]
C
[91 nt withheld, positions 1143-1233]
A
[49 nt withheld, positions 1235-1283]
CCTTTGACGTTGGAGTCCACGTTCTTT
[37 nt withheld, positions 1311-1347]
ACCCTATCTCGGTCTATTCTTTTGATTTATAAGGGATTTTGCCGATTTCGGCCTATTGGTTAAAAAATGA
GCTGATTTAACAAAAATTTAACGCGAATTTTAACAAAATATTAACGCTTACAATTTAGGTGGCACTTTTC
GGGGAAATGTGCGCGGAACCCCTATTTGTTTATTTTTCTAAATACATTCAAATATGTATCCGCTCATGAA
TTAATTCTTAGAAAAACTCATCGAGCATCAAATGAAACTGCAATTTATTCATATCAGGATTATCAATACC
ATATTTTTGAAAAAGCCGTTTCTGTAATGAAGGAGAAAACTCACCGAGGCAGTTCCATAGGATGGCAAGA
TCCTGGTATCGGTCTGCGATTCCGACTCGTCCAACATCAATACAACCTATTAATTTCCCCTCGTCAAAAA
TAAGGTTATCAAGTGAGAAATCACCATGAGTGACGACTGAATCCGGTGAGAATGGCAAAAGTTTATGCAT
TTCTTTCCAGACTTGTTCAACAGGCCAGCCATTACGCTCGTCATCAAAATCACTCGCATCAACCAAACCG
TTATTCATTCGTGATTGCGCCTGAGCGAGACGAAATACGCGATCGCTGTTAAAAGGACAATTACAAACAG
GAATCGAATGCAACCGGCGCAGGAACACTGCCAGCGCATCAACAATATTTTCACCTGAATCAGGATATTC
TTCTAATACCTGGAATGCTGTTTTCCCGGGGATCGCAGTGGTGAGTAACCATGCATCATCAGGAGTACGG
ATAAAATGCTTGATGGTCGGAAGAGGCATAAATTCCGTCAGCCAGTTTAGTCTGACCATCTCATCTGTAA
CATCATTGGCAACGCTACCTTTGCCATGTTTCAGAAACAACTCTGGCGCATCGGGCTTCCCATACAATCG
ATAGATTGTCGCACCTGATTGCCCGACATTATCGCGAGCCCATTTATACCCATATAAATCAGCATCCATG
TTGGAATTTAATCGCGGCCTAGAGCAAGACGTTTCCCGTTGAATATGGCTCATAACACCCCTTGTATTAC
TGTTTATGTAAGCAGACAGTTTTATTGTTCATGACCAAAATCCCTTAACGTGAGTTTTCGTTCCACTGAG
CGTCAGACCCCGTAGAAAAGATCAAAGGATCTTCTTGAGATCCTTTTTTTCTGCGCGTAATCTGCTGCTT
GCAAACAAAAAAACCACCGCTACCAGCGGTGGTTTGTTTGCCGGATCAAGAGCTACCAACTCTTTTTCCG
AAGGTAACTGGCTTCAGCAGAGCGCAGATACCAAATACTGTCCTTCTAGTGTAGCCGTAGTTAGGCCACC
ACTTCAAGAACTCTGTAGCACCGCCTACATACCTCGCTCTGCTAATCCTGTTACCAGTGGCTGCTGCCAG
TGGCGATAAGTCGTGTCTTACCGGGTTGGACTCAAGACGATAGTTACCGGATAAGGCGCAGCGGTCGGGC
TGAACGGGGGGTTCGTGCACACAGCCCAGCTTGGAGCGAACGACCTACACCGAACTGAGATACCTACAGC
GTGAGCTATGAGAAAGCGCCACGCTTCCCGAAGGGAGAAAGGCGGACAGGTATCCGGTAAGCGGCAGGGT
CGGAACAGGAGAGCGCACGAGGGAGCTTCCAGGGGGAAACGCCTGGTATCTTTATAGTCCTGTCGGGTTT
CGCCACCTCTGACTTGAGCGTCGATTTTTGTGATGCTCGTCAGGGGGGCGGAGCCTATGGAAAAACGCCA
GCAACGCGGCCTTTTTACGGTTCCTGGCCTTTTGCTGGCCTTTTGCTCACATGTTCTTTCCTGCGTTATC
CCCTGATTCTGTGGATAACCGTATTACCGCCTTTGAGTGAGCTGATACCGCTCGCCGCAGCCGAACGACC
GAGCGCAGCGAGTCAGTGAGCGAGGAAGCGGAAGAGCGCCTGATGCGGTATTTTCTCCTTACGCATCTGT
GCGGTATTTCACACCGCAATGGTGCACTCTCAGTACAATCTGCTCTGATGCCGCATAGTTAAGCCAGTAT
ACACTCCGCTATCGCTACGTGACTGGGTCATGGCTGCGCCCCGACACCCGCCAACACCCGCTGACGCGCC
CTGACGGGCTTGTCTGCTCCCGGCATCCGCTTACAGACAAGCTGTGACCGTCTCCGGGAGCTGCATGTGT
CAGAGGTTTTCACCGTCATCACCGAAACGCGCGAGGCAGCTGCGGTAAAGCTCATCAGCGTGGTCGTGAA
GCGATTCACAGATGTCTGCCTGTTCATCCGCGTCCAGCTCGTTGAGTTTCTCCAGAAGCGTTAATGTCTG
GCTTCTGATAAAGCGGGCCATGTTAAGGGCGGTTTTTTCCTGTTTGGTCACTGATGCCTCCGTGTAAGGG
GGATTTCTGTTCATGGGGGTAATGATACCGATGAAACGAGAGAGGATGCTCACGATACGGGTTACTGATG
ATGAACATGCCCGGTTACTGGAACGTTGTGAGGGTAAACAACTGGCGGTATGGATGCGGCGGGACCAGAG
AAAAATCACTCAGGGTCAATGCCAGCGCTTCGTTAATACAGATGTAGGTGTTCCACAGGGTAGCCAGCAG
CATCCTGCGATGCAGATCCGGAACATAATGGTGCAGGGCGCTGACTTCCGCGTTTCCAGACTTTACGAAA
CACGGAAACCGAAGACCATTCATGTTGTTGCTCAGGTCGCAGACGTTTTGCAGCAGCAGTCGCTTCACGT
TCGCTCGCGTATCGGTGATTCATTCTGCTAACCAGTAAGGCAACCCCGCCAGCCTAGCCGGGTCCTCAAC
GACAGGAGCACGATCATGCGCACCCGTGGGGCCGCCATGCCGGCGATAATGGCCTGCTTCTCGCCGAAAC
GTTTGGTGGCGGGACCAGTGACGAAGGCTTGAGCGAGGGCGTGCAAGATTCCGAATACCGCAAGCGACAG
GCCGATCATCGTCGCGCTCCAGCGAAAGCGGTCCTCGCCGAAAATGACCCAGAGCGCTGCCGGCACCTGT
CCTACGAGTTGCATGATAAAGAAGACAGTCATAAGTGCGGCGACGATAGTCATGCCCCGCGCCCACCGGA
AGGAGCTGACTGGGTTGAAGGCTCTCAAGGGCATCGGTCGAGATCCCGGTGCCTAATGAGTGAGCTAACT
TACATTAATTGCGTTGCGCTCACTGCCCGCTTTCCAGTCGGGAAACCTGTCGTGCCAGCTGCATTAATGA
ATCGGCCAACGCGCGGGGAGAGGCGGTTTGCGTATTGGGCGCCAGGGTGGTTTTTCTTTTCACCAGTGAG
ACGGGCAACAGCTGATTGCCCTTCACCGCCTGGCCCTGAGAGAGTTGCAGCAAGCGGTCCACGCTGGTTT
GCCCCAGCAGGCGAAAATCCTGTTTGATGGTGGTTAACGGCGGGATATAACATGAGCTGTCTTCGGTATC
GTCGTATCCCACTACCGAGATATCCGCACCAACGCGCAGCCCGGACTCGGTAATGGCGCGCATTGCGCCC
AGCGCCATCTGATCGTTGGCAACCAGCATCGCAGTGGGAACGATGCCCTCATTCAGCATTTGCATGGTTT
GTTGAAAACCGGACATGGCACTCCAGTCGCCTTCCCGTTCCGCTATCGGCTGAATTTGATTGCGAGTGAG
ATATTTATGCCAGCCAGCCAGACGCAGACGCGCCGAGACAGAACTTAATGGGCCCGCTAACAGCGCGATT
TGCTGGTGACCCAATGCGACCAGATGCTCCACGCCCAGTCGCGTACCGTCTTCATGGGAGAAAATAATAC
TGTTGATGGGTGTCTGGTCAGAGACATCAAGAAATAACGCCGGAACATTAGTGCAGGCAGCTTCCACAGC
AATGGCATCCTGGTCATCCAGCGGATAGTTAATGATCAGCCCACTGACGCGTTGCGCGAGAAGATTGTGC
ACCGCCGCTTTACAGGCTTCGACGCCGCTTCGTTCTACCATCGACACCACCACGCTGGCACCCAGTTGAT
CGGCGCGAGATTTAATCGCCGCGACAATTTGCGACGGCGCGTGCAGGGCCAGACTGGAGGTGGCAACGCC
AATCAGCAACGACTGTTTGCCCGCCAGTTGTTGTGCCACGCGGTTGGGAATGTAATTCAGCTCCGCCATC
GCCGCTTCCACTTTTTCCCGCGTTTTCGCAGAAACGTGGCTGGCCTGGTTCACCACGCGGGAAACGGTCT
GATAAGAGACACCGGCATACTCTGCGACATCGTATAACGTTACTGGTTTCACATTCACCACCCTGAATTG
ACTCTCTTCCGGGCGCTATCATGCCATACCGCGAAAGGTTTTGCGCCATTCGATGGTGTCCGGGATCTCG
ACGCTCTCCCTTATGCGACTCCTGCATTAGGAAGCAGCCCAGTAGTAGGTTGAGGCCGTTGAGCACCGCC
GCCGCAAGGAATGGTGCATGCAAGGAGATGGCGCCCAACAGTCCCCCGGCCACGGGGCCTGCCACCATAC
CCACGCCGAAACAAGCGCTCATGAGCCCGAAGTGGCGAGCCCGATCTTCCCCATCGGTGATGTCGGCGAT
ATAGGCGCCAGCAACCGCACCTGTGGCGCCGGTGATGCCGGCCACGATGCGTCCGGCGTAGAGGATCGAG
ATCTCGATCCCGCGAAAT
